>Addgene plasmid #145517 | pGBW-m4046317 | depositor full sequence | sequence record 287694 | Full Sequence
GCGGCCGCTTGCTATATTGAAGTACGGATTAGAAGCCGCCGAGCGGGCGACAGCCCTCCGACGGAAGACT
CTCCTCCGTGCGTCCTCGTCTTCACCGGTCGCGTTCCTGAAACGCAGATGTGCCTCGCGCCGCACTGCTC
CGAACAATAAAGATTCTACAATACTAGCTTTTATGGTTATGAAGAGGAAAAATTGGCAGTAACCTGGCCC
CACAAACCTTCAAATTAACGAATCAAATTAACAACCATAGGATGATAATGCGATTAGTTTTTTAGCCTTA
TTTCTGGGGTAATTAATCAGCGAAGCGATGATTTTTGATCTATTAACAGATATATAAATGGAAAAGCTGC
ATAACCACTTTAACTAATACTTTCAACATTTTCAGTTTGTATTACTTCTTATTCAAATGTCATAAAAGTA
TCAACAAAAAATTGTTAATATACCTCTATACTTTAACGTCAAGGAGAAAAAACTATAATGATAGCCTCAG
AGTTTAGTTCCCTTCCATCATATGCAGCTTTTGCTACTGCTCAAGAAGCTTATGAGCAGGCTGTTGCTAA
TGGTGATTCTGAAGTTGTTCTTAAAAAGTTGAAGAAGTCTTTGAATGTGGCTAAATCTGAATTTGACCGT
GATGCAGCCATGCAACGTAAGTTGGAAAAGATGGCTGATCAAGCTATGACCCAAATGTATAAACAGGCTA
GATCTGAGGACAAGAGGGCAAAAGTTACTAGTGCTATGCAGACAATGCTTTTCACTATGCTTAGAAAGTT
GGATAATGATGCACTCAACAACATTATCAACAATGCAAGAGATGGTTGTGTTCCCTTGAACATAATACCT
CTTACAACAGCAGCCAAACTAATGGTTGTCATACCAGACTATAACACATATAAAAATACGTGTGATGGTA
CAACATTTACTTATGCATCAGCATTGTGGGAAATCCAACAGGTTGTAGATGCAGATAGTAAAATTGTTCA
ACTTAGTGAAATTAGTATGGACAATTCACCTAATTTAGCATGGCCTCTTATTGTAACAGCTTTAAGGGCC
AATTCTGCTGTCAAATTACTCGTGCCGAGAGGTTCTGATTATAAAGATCATGATGGTGATTATAAAGATC
ATGATATTGATTATAAAGATGATGATGATAAATAAACAGGCCCCTTTTCCTTTGTCGATATCATGTAATT
AGTTATGTCACGCTTACATTCACGCCCTCCTCCCACATCCGCTCTAACCGAAAAGGAAGGAGTTAGACAA
CCTGAAGTCTAGGTCCCTATTTATTTTTTTTAATAGTTATGTTAGTATTAAGAACGTTATTTATATTTCA
AATTTTTCTTTTTTTTCTGTACAAAGCGGCCGCCGAACCACTAGTGCACTGCAGTACACGGTTTCCTTGA
AATTTTTTTGATTCGGTAATCTCCGAACAGAAGGAAGAACGAAGGAAGGAGCACAGACTTAGATTGGTAT
ATATACGCATATGTAGTGTTGAAGAAACATGAAATTGCCCAGTATTCTTAACCCAACTGCACAGAACAAA
AACGTGCAGGAAACGAAGATAAATCATGTCGAAAGCTACATATAAGGAACGTGCTGCTACTCATCCTAGT
CCTGTTGCTGCCAAGCTATTTAATATCATGCACGAAAAGCAAACAAACTTGTGTGCTTCATTGGATGTTC
GTACCACCAAGGAATTACTGGAGTTAGTTGAAGCATTAGGTCCCAAAATTTGTTTACTAAAAACACATGT
GGATATCTTGACTGATTTTTCCATGGAGGGCACAGTTAAGCCGCTAAAGGCATTATCCGCCAAGTACAAT
TTTTTACTCTTCGAGGACAGAAAATTTGCTGACATTGGTAATACAGTCAAATTGCAGTACTCTGCGGGTG
TATACAGAATAGCAGAATGGGCAGACATTACGAATGCACACGGTGTGGTGGGCCCAGGTATTGTTAGCGG
TTTGAAGCAGGCGGCAGAAGAAGTAACAAAGGAACCTAGAGGCCTTTTGATGTTAGCAGAATTGTCATGC
AAGGGCTCCCTATCTACTGGAGAATATACTAAGGGTACTGTTGACATTGCGAAGAGCGACAAAGATTTTG
TTATCGGCTTTATTGCTCAAAGAGACATGGGTGGAAGAGATGAAGGTTACGATTGGTTGATTATGACACC
CGGTGTGGGTTTAGATGACAAGGGAGATGCATTGGGTCAACAGTATAGAACCGTGGATGATGTGGTTTCT
ACAGGATCTGACATTATTATTGTTGGAAGAGGACTATTTGCAAAGGGAAGGGATGCTAAGGTAGAGGGTG
AACGTTACAGAAAAGCAGGCTGGGAAGCATATTTGAGAAGATGCGGCCAGCAAAACTAAAAAACTGTATT
ATAAGTAAATGCATGTATACTAAACTCACAAATTAGAGCTTCAATTTAATTATATCAGTTATTACCCGAG
TAACGAAGCATCTGTGCTTCATTTTGTAGAACAAAAATGCAACGCGAGAGCGCTAATTTTTCAAACAAAG
AATCTGAGCTGCATTTTTACAGAACAGAAATGCAACGCGAAAGCGCTATTTTACCAACGAAGAATCTGTG
CTTCATTTTTGTAAAACAAAAATGCAACGCGAGAGCGCTAATTTTTCAAACAAAGAATCTGAGCTGCATT
TTTACAGAACAGAAATGCAACGCGAGAGCGCTATTTTACCAACAAAGAATCTATACTTCTTTTTTGTTCT
ACAAAAATGCATCCCGAGAGCGCTATTTTTCTAACAAAGCATCTTAGATTACTTTTTTTCTCCTTTGTGC
GCTCTATAATGCAGTCTCTTGATAACTTTTTGCACTGTAGGTCCGTTAAGGTTAGAAGAAGGCTACTTTG
GTGTCTATTTTCTCTTCCATAAAAAAAGCCTGACTCCACTTCCCGCGTTTACTGATTACTAGCGAAGCTG
CGGGTGCATTTTTTCAAGATAAAGGCATCCCCGATTATATTCTATACCGATGTGGATTGCGCATACTTTG
TGAACAGAAAGTGATAGCGTTGATGATTCTTCATTGGTCAGAAAATTATGAACGGTTTCTTCTATTTTGT
CTCTATATACTACGTATAGGAAATGTTTACATTTTCGTATTGTTTTCGATTCACTCTATGAATAGTTCTT
ACTACAATTTTTTTGTCTAAAGAGTAATACTAGAGATAAACATAAAAAATGTAGAGGTCGAGTTTAGATG
CAAGTTCAAGGAGCGAAAGGTGGATGGGTAGGTTATATAGGGATATAGCACAGAGATATATAGCAAAGAG
ATACTTTTGAGCAATGTTTGTGGAAGCGGTATTCGCAATATTTTAGTAGCTCGTTACAGTCCGGTGCGTT
TTTGGTTTTTTGAAAGTGCGTCATCAGAGCGCTTTTGGTTTTCAAAAGCGCTCTGAAGTTCCTATACTTT
CTAGCTAGAGAATAGGAACTTCCCGAGCGGCCGCGTGTTACAAGCTTGACTCCAGCGTAACTGGACTGCA
ATCAACTCACTGGCTCACCTTCACGGGTGGGCCTTTCTTCGGTAGAAAATCAAAGGATCTTCTTGAGATC
CTTTTTTTCTGCGCGTAATCTGCTGCTTGCAAACAAAAAAACCACCGCTACCAGCGGTGGTTTGTTTGCC
GGATCAAGAGCTACCAACTCTTTTTCCGAGGTAACTGGCTTCAGCAGAGCGCAGATACCAAATACTGTTC
TTCTAGTGTAGCCGTAGTTAGGCCACCACTTCAAGAACTCTGTAGCACCGCCTACATACCTCGCTCTGCT
AATCCTGTTACCAGTGGCTGCTGCCAGTGGCGATAAGTCGTGTCTTACCGGGTTGGACTCAAGACGATAG
TTACCGGATAAGGCGCAGCGGTCGGGCTGAACGGGGGGTTCGTGCACACAGCCCAGCTTGGAGCGAACGA
CCTACACCGAACTGAGATACCTACAGCGTGAGCTATGAGAAAGCGCCACGCTTCCCGAAGGGAGAAAGGC
GGACAGGTATCCGGTAAGCGGCAGGGTCGGAACAGGAGAGCGCACGAGGGAGCTTCCAGGGGTAAACGCC
TGGTATCTTTATAGTCCTGTCGGGTTTCGCCACCTCTGACTTGAGCATCGATTTTTGTGATGCTCGTCAG
GGGGGCGGAGCCTATGGAAAAACGCCAGCAACGCAGAAAGGCCCACCCGAAGGTGAGCCAGGTGATTACA
TTTGGGCCCTCATCAGAGGTTTTCACCGTCATCACCGAAACGCGCGAGGCAGCTGCGGTAAAGCTCATCA
GCGTGGTCGTGAAGCGATTCACAGATGTCTGCCTGTTCATCCGCGTCCAGCTCGTTGAGTTTCTCCAGAA
GCGTTAATGTCTGGCTTCTGATAAAGCGGGCCATGTTAAGGGCGGTTTTTTCCTGTTTGGTCACTTACCA
ATGCTTAATCAGTGAGGCACCTATCTCAGCGATCTGTCTATTTCGTTCATCCATAGTTGCCTGACTCCCC
GTCGTGTAGATAACTACGATGCGGGAGGGCTTACCATCTGGCCCCAGTGCTGCAATGATACCGCGAGACC
CACGCTCACCGGCTCCAGATTTATCAGCAATAAACCAGCCAGCCGGGAGGGCCGAGCGCAGAAGTGATCC
TGCAACTTTATCCGCCTCCATCCAGTCTATTAATTGTTGCCGGGAAGCTAGAGTAAGTAGTTCGCCAGTT
AATAGTTTGCGCAACGTTGTTGCCATTGCTACAGGCATCGTGGTGTCACGCTCGTCGTTTGGTATGGCTT
CATTCAGCTCCGGTTCCCAACGATCAAGGCGAGTTACATGATCCCCCATGTTGTGCAAAAAAGCGGTTAG
CTCCTTCGGTCCTCCGATCGTTGCCAGAAGTAAGTTGGCCGCAGTGTTATCACTCATGGTTATGGCAGCA
CTGCATAATTCTCTTACTGTCATGCCATCCGTGAGATGCTTTTCTGTGACTGGTGAGTACTCAACCAAGT
CATTCTGAGAATAGTGTATGCGGCGACCGAGTTGCTCTTGCCCGGCGTCAATACGGGATAATACCGCGCC
ACATAGCAGAACTTTAAAAGTGCTCATCATTGGAAAACGTTCTTCGGGGCGTAAACTCTCAAGGATCTTA
CCGCTGTTGAGATCCAGTTCGATGTAACCCACTCGTGCACCCAACTGATCTTCAGCATCTTTTACTTTCA
CCAGCGTTTCTGGGTGAGCAAAAACAGGAAGGCAAAATGCCGCAAAAAAGGGAATAAGGGCGACACGGAA
ATGTTGAATACTCATTTTAGCTTCCTTAGCTCCTGAAAATCTCGATAACTCAAAAAATACGCCCGGTAGT
GATCTTATTTCATTATGGTGAAAGTTGGAACCTCTTACGTGCCGATCAAGTCAAAAGCCTCCGGTCGGAG
GCTTTTGACTTTCTGCTATGGAGGTCAGGTATGATTTAAATGGTCAGTTAGA
Features (pLannotate 1.2.2; 14 found; start..end, strand, type, name):
     25..466     +  promoter       GAL1 promoter: S. cerevisiae GAL1; inducible promoter, regulated by Gal4
    481..1068    +  CDS            R1A_SARS2 (fragment): Experimental evidence at protein level: Swiss-Prot protein existence level 1. [Non-structural protein 10]: Plays a pivotal role in viral transcription by stimulating both nsp14 3'-5' exoribonuclease and nsp16 2'-O-methyltransferase activities. Therefore plays an essential role in viral mRNAs cap methylation. From Severe acute respiratory syndrome coronavirus 2 (2019-nCoV) (SARS-CoV-2).
   1086..1103    +  CDS            3xFLAG (fragment): three tandem FLAG® epitope tags, followed by an enterokinase cleavage site
   1181..1353    +  terminator     CYC1 terminator (fragment): S. cerevisiae CYC1; transcription terminator for CYC1
   1389..1565    +  promoter       URA3 promoter (fragment): S. cerevisiae URA3
   1566..2369    +  CDS            URA3: orotidine-5'-phosphate decarboxylase, required for uracil biosynthesis; S. cerevisiae URA3; yeast auxotrophic marker, counterselectable with 5-fluoroorotic acid (5-FOA)
   2452..3434    -  rep_origin     2μ ori: yeast 2μ plasmid origin of replication
   3512..3541    +  terminator     T3Te terminator: phage T3 early transcription terminator
   3563..4150    +  rep_origin     ori: high-copy-number ColE1/pMB1/pBR322/pUC origin of replication
   4162..4189    -  terminator     T7Te terminator: phage T7 early transcription terminator
   4213..4404    -  CDS            rop: Rop protein, which maintains plasmids at low copy number; rop
   4405..5265    -  CDS            AmpR: β-lactamase; bla; confers resistance to ampicillin, carbenicillin, and related antibiotics
   5266..5368    -  promoter       cat promoter: promoter of the E. coli cat gene encoding chloramphenicol acetyltransferase
   5369..5400    -  terminator     tonB terminator: bidirectional E. coli tonB-P14 transcription terminator
