[The description below was written by a language model from this plasmid's Addgene catalogue record and pLannotate feature annotations shown in this document.]
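Description:
pGBW-m4046317 is a yeast episomal expression plasmid for producing the SARS-CoV-2 non-structural protein nsp8 in Saccharomyces cerevisiae. It is an E. coli–yeast shuttle vector. In bacteria it replicates from a high-copy ColE1/pUC-type origin and is selected with ampicillin through a β-lactamase gene that the annotation places downstream of a cat promoter. In yeast it is maintained by the 2μ origin and selected by uracil prototrophy through URA3, which can also be counterselected with 5-FOA. The feature table also marks a short rop annotation next to AmpR, although the catalogue lists the plasmid as high copy. Phage T3Te and T7Te terminators flank the bacterial origin and a tonB terminator lies upstream of the resistance cassette, presumably insulating these modules from read-through transcription.

The expression cassette places a wild-type nsp8 coding sequence of roughly 590 bp, made by gene synthesis, under the galactose-inducible, Gal4-regulated GAL1 promoter, with a CYC1 terminator downstream. The species field lists budding yeast alongside the virus, which may reflect codon adaptation, but the record does not say so. The automated annotation identifies this ORF only as a fragment of the viral replicase polyprotein 1a, and its accompanying text describes nsp10. That text is generic to the polyprotein entry, and the catalogue fields identify the insert as nsp8. According to the catalogue, the backbone supplies a C-terminal thrombin-cleavable 3xFLAG tag. The feature table detects only a short partial 3xFLAG match just after the ORF. The tag would permit immunodetection and affinity purification, with optional removal by thrombin. The construct suits inducible production of nsp8, a cofactor of the viral RNA polymerase, for biochemical or interaction studies in yeast.
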