Addgene plasmid #145517: pGBW-m4046317
Purpose: Yeast Expression plasmid for SARS-CoV-2 nsp8
Depositing lab: Ginkgo Bioworks & Benjie Chen. Depositing organization: Ginkgo Bioworks.
Backbone
  Vector backbone: AmpR; 2u URA3
  Backbone size w/o insert (bp): 4078
  Vector type: Yeast Expression
  Selectable markers: URA3
Growth in bacteria
  Bacterial resistance: Ampicillin, 100 μg/mL
  Growth temperature: 37°C
  Growth strain: DH5alpha
  Copy number: High Copy
Gene/Insert
  Gene/Insert name: SARS-CoV-2 nsp8
  Species: S. cerevisiae (budding yeast); Severe acute respiratory syndrome coronavirus 2
  Insert size (bp): 587
  Mutation: wt
  Entrez Gene: ORF1ab (a.k.a. GU280_gp01)
  Promoter: pGAL1
  Tag / fusion protein: Cleavable thrombin;3xFLAG (C terminal on backbone)
  Cloning method: Unknown
Resource information
  A portion of this plasmid was derived from a plasmid made by: GinkgoBioworks
Depositor comments: NCBI Reference Sequence: YP_009725304.1Created by gene synthesis with Not1 site.
How to cite: pGBW-m4046317 was a gift from Ginkgo Bioworks & Benjie Chen (Addgene plasmid # 145517 ; http://n2t.net/addgene:145517 ; RRID:Addgene_145517)
